>Addgene plasmid #81782 | pDONR223_IRF4_WT | addgene full sequence | sequence record 168956 | Addgene NGS Result
CTTTCCTGCGTTATCCCCTGATTCTGTGGATAACCGTATTACCGCCTTTGAGTGAGCTGATACCGCTCGC
CGCAGCCGAACGACCGAGCGCAGCGAGTCAGTGAGCGAGGAAGCGGAAGAGCGCCCAATACGCAAACCGC
CTCTCCCCGCGCGTTGGCCGATTCATTAATGCAGCTGGCACGACAGGTTTCCCGACTGGAAAGCGGGCAG
TGAGCGCAACGCAATTAATACGCGTACCGCTAGCCAGGAAGAGTTTGTAGAAACGCAAAAAGGCCATCCG
TCAGGATGGCCTTCTGCTTAGTTTGATGCCTGGCAGTTTATGGCGGGCGTCCTGCCCGCCACCCTCCGGG
CCGTTGCTTCACAACGTTCAAATCCGCTCCCGGCGGATTTGTCCTACTCAGGAGAGCGTTCACCGACAAA
CAACAGATAAAACGAAAGGCCCAGTCTTCCGACTGAGCCTTTCGTTTTATTTGATGCCTGGCAGTTCCCT
ACTCTCGCGTTAACGCTAGCATGGATGTTTTCCCAGTCACGACGTTGTAAAACGACGGCCAGTCTTAAGC
TCGGGCCCCAAATAATGATTTTATTTTGACTGATAGTGACCTGTTCGTTGCAACAAATTGATGAGCAATG
CTTTTTTATAATGCCAACTTTGTACAAAAAAGTTGGCACCATGAACCTGGAGGGCGGCGGCCGAGGCGGA
GAGTTCGGCATGAGCGCGGTGAGCTGCGGCAACGGGAAGCTCCGCCAGTGGCTGATCGACCAGATCGACA
GCGGCAAGTACCCCGGGCTGGTGTGGGAGAACGAGGAGAAGAGCATCTTCCGCATCCCCTGGAAGCACGC
GGGCAAGCAGGACTACAACCGCGAGGAGGACGCCGCGCTCTTCAAGGCTTGGGCACTGTTTAAAGGAAAG
TTCCGAGAAGGCATCGACAAGCCGGACCCTCCCACCTGGAAGACGCGCCTGCGGTGCGCTTTGAACAAGA
GCAATGACTTTGAGGAACTGGTTGAGCGGAGCCAGCTGGACATCTCAGACCCGTACAAAGTGTACAGGAT
TGTTCCTGAGGGAGCCAAAAAAGGAGCCAAGCAGCTCACCTTGGAGGACCCGCAGATGTCCATGAGCCAC
CCCTACACCATGACAACGCCTTACCCTTCGCTCCCAGCCCAGCAGGTTCACAACTACATGATGCCACCCC
TCGACCGAAGCTGGAGGGACTACGTCCCGGATCAGCCACACCCGGAAATCCCGTACCAATGTCCCATGAC
GTTTGGACCCCGCGGCCACCAC
[69 nt withheld, positions 1283-1351]
TCCCAGGCTCCCGGAGTCCCCACAGAGCCAAGCATAAGGTCTGCCGAAGCCTTGGCGTTCTCAGACTGCC
GGCTGCACATCTGCCTGTACTACCGGGAAATCCTCGTGAAGGAGCTGACCACGTCCAGCCCCGAGGGCTG
CCGGATCTCCCATGGACATACGTATGACGCCAGCAACCTGGACCAGGTCCTGTTCCCCTACCCAGAGGAC
AATGGCCAGAGGAAAAACATTGAGAAGCTGCTGAGCCACCTGGAGAGGGGCGTGGTCCTCTGGATGGCCC
CCGACGGGCTCTATGCGAAAAGACTGTGCCAGAGCAGGATCTACTGGGACGGGCCCCTGGCGCTGTGCAA
CGACCGGCCCAACAAACTGGAGAGAGACCAGACCTGCAAGCTCTTTGACACACAGCAGTTCTTGTCAGAG
CTGCAAGCGTTTGCTCACCACGGCCGCTCCCTGCCAAGATTCCAGGTGACTCTATGCTTTGGAGAGGAGT
TTCCAGACCCTCAGAGGCAAAGAAAGCTCATCACAGCTCACGTAGAACCTCTGCTAGCCAGACAACTATA
TTATTTTGCTCAACAAAACAGTGGACATTTCCTGAGGGGCTACGATTTACCAGAACACATCAGCAATCCA
GAAGATTACCACAGATCTATCCGCCATTCCTCTATTCAAGAATGATTGCCAACTTTCTTGTACAAAGTTG
GCATTATAAGAAAGCATTGCTTATCAATTTGTTGCAACGAACAGGTCACTATCAGTCAAAATAAAATCAT
TATTTGCCATCCAGCTGATATCCCCTATAGTGAGTCGTATTACATGGTCATAGCTGTTTCCTGGCAGCTC
TGGCCCGTGTCTCAAAATCTCTGATGTTACATTGCACAAGATAAAAATATATCATCATGCCTCCTCTAGA
CCAGCCAGGACAGAAATGCCTCGACTTCGCTGCTACCCAAGGTTGCCGGGTGACGCACACCGTGGAAACG
GATGAAGGCACGAACCCAGTGGACATAAGCCTGTTCGGTTCGTAAGCTGTAATGCAAGTAGCGTATGCGC
TCACGCAACTGGTCCAGAACCTTGACCGAACGCAGCGGTGGTAACGGCGCAGTGGCGGTTTTCATGGCTT
GTTATGACTGTTTTTTTGGGGTACAGTCTATGCCTCGGGCATCCAAGCAGCAAGCGCGTTACGCCGTGGG
TCGATGTTTGATGTTATGGAGCAGCAACGATGTTACGCAGCAGGGCAGTCGCCCTAAAACAAAGTTAAAC
ATTATGAGGGAAGCGGTGATCGCCGAAGTATCGACTCAACTATCAGAGGTAGTTGGCGTCATCGAGCGCC
ATCTCGAACCGACGTTGCTGGCCGTACATTTGTACGGCTCCGCAGTGGATGGCGGCCTGAAGCCACACAG
TGATATTGATTTGCTGGTTACGGTGACCGTAAGGCTTGATGAAACAACGCGGCGAGCTTTGATCAACGAC
CTTTTGGAAACTTCGGCTTCCCCTGGAGAGAGCGAGATTCTCCGCGCTGTAGAAGTCACCATTGTTGTGC
ACGACGACATCATTCCGTGGCGTTATCCAGCTAAGCGCGAACTGCAATTTGGAGAATGGCAGCGCAATGA
CATTCTTGCAGGTATCTTCGAGCCAGCCACGATCGACATTGATCTGGCTATCTTGCTGACAAAAGCAAGA
GAACATAGCGTTGCCTTGGTAGGTCCAGCGGCGGAGGAACTCTTTGATCCGGTTCCTGAACAGGATCTAT
TTGAGGCGCTAAATGAAACCTTAACGCTATGGAACTCGCCGCCCGACTGGGCTGGCGATGAGCGAAATGT
AGTGCTTACGTTGTCCCGCATTTGGTACAGCGCAGTAACCGGCAAAATCGCGCCGAAGGATGTCGCTGCC
GACTGGGCAATGGAGCGCCTGCCGGCCCAGTATCAGCCCGTCATACTTGAAGCTAGACAGGCTTATCTTG
GACAAGAAGAAGATCGCTTGGCCTCGCGCGCAGATCAGTTGGAAGAATTTGTCCACTACGTGAAAGGCGA
GATCACCAAGGTAGTCGGCAAATAACCCTCGAGCCACCCATGACCAAAATCCCTTAACGTGAGTTACGCG
TCGTTCCACTGAGCGTCAGACCCCGTAGAAAAGATCAAAGGATCTTCTTGAGATCCTTTTTTTCTGCGCG
TAATCTGCTGCTTGCAAACAAAAAAACCACCGCTACCAGCGGTGGTTTGTTTGCCGGATCAAGAGCTACC
AACTCTTTTTCCGAAGGTAACTGGCTTCAGCAGAGCGCAGATACCAAATACTGTTCTTCTAGTGTAGCCG
TAGTTAGGCCACCACTTCAAGAACTCTGTAGCACCGCCTACATACCTCGCTCTGCTAATCCTGTTACCAG
TGGCTGCTGCCAGTGGCGATAAGTCGTGTCTTACCGGGTTGGACTCAAGACGATAGTTACCGGATAAGGC
GCAGCGGTCGGGCTGAACGGGGGGTTCGTGCACACAGCCCAGCTTGGAGCGAACGACCTACACCGAACTG
AGATACCTACAGCGTGAGCTATGAGAAAGCGCCACGCTTCCCGAAGGGAGAAAGGCGGACAGGTATCCGG
TAAGCGGCAGGGTCGGAACAGGAGAGCGCACGAGGGAGCTTCCAGGGGGAAACGCCTGGTATCTTTATAG
TCCTGTCGGGTTTCGCCACCTCTGACTTGAGCGTCGATTTTTGTGATGCTCGTCAGGGGGGCGGAGCCTA
TGGAAAAACGCCAGCAACGCGGCCTTTTTACGGTTCCTGGCCTTTTGCTGGCCTTTTGCTCACATGTT
Features (pLannotate 1.2.2; 12 found; start..end, strand, type, name):
    121..213     +  CDS            lacI (fragment): lac repressor; lacI; The lac repressor binds to the lac operator to inhibit transcription in E. coli. This inhibition can be relieved by adding lactose or isopropyl-β-D-thiogalactopyranoside (IPTG).
    268..295     -  terminator     rrnB T2 terminator: transcription terminator T2 from the E. coli rrnB gene
    427..470     +  terminator     rrnB T1 terminator: Escherichia coli rrnB; transcription terminator T1 from the E. coli rrnB gene
    517..553     -  CDS            lacZα (fragment): LacZα fragment of β-galactosidase; lacZ fragment
    570..665     +  protein_bind   attL3: mutant version of attL; recombination site for the Gateway® LR reaction LR Clonase™
    671..2023    +  CDS            IRF4 (sequence partly withheld): IRF4_HUMAN - Also known as MUM1. Experimental evidence at protein level: Swiss-Prot protein existence level 1. Transcriptional activator. Binds to the interferon-stimulated response element (ISRE) of the MHC class I promoter. Binds the immunoglobulin lambda light chain enhancer, together with PU.1. Probably plays a role in ISRE-targeted signal transduction mechanisms specific to lymphoid cells. Involved in CD8(+) dendritic cell differentiation by forming a complex with the BATF-JUNB heterodimer in immune cells, leading to recognition of AICE sequence (5'-TGAnTCA/GAAA- 3'), an immune-specific r
   2031..2126    -  protein_bind   attL3: mutant version of attL; recombination site for the Gateway® LR reaction LR Clonase™
   2145..2163    -  promoter       T7 promoter: promoter for bacteriophage T7 RNA polymerase
   2353..2376    +  promoter       Pc promoter (fragment): intI1 (promoter lies within the coding sequence); class 1 integron promoter
   2552..2608    +  CDS            GmR (fragment): gentamycin acetyltransferase; aacC1; confers resistance to gentamycin
   2615..3406    +  CDS            SmR: aminoglycoside adenylyltransferase (Murphy, 1985); aadA; confers resistance to spectinomycin and streptomycin
   3499..4087    +  rep_origin     ori: high-copy-number ColE1/pMB1/pBR322/pUC origin of replication
