[The description below was written by a language model from this plasmid's Addgene catalogue record and pLannotate feature annotations shown in this document.]
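Description:
pDONR223_IRF4_WT is a Gateway entry clone built on the Invitrogen pDONR223 backbone, carrying the wild-type human IRF4 open reading frame (reference transcript NM_002460.3). It is a bacterial propagation and shuttle plasmid rather than an expression vector. It replicates from a high-copy ColE1/pUC-type origin and is selected with spectinomycin through the aadA (SmR) aminoglycoside adenylyltransferase gene, which sits downstream of a fragment of a class 1 integron Pc promoter and a remnant of a gentamicin resistance gene. The sequenced record is 4,149 nt.

The IRF4 coding sequence, about 1.35 kb, is flanked on both sides by attL recombination sites. The automated annotation labels both as attL3, oriented toward each other, and these are the sites used in the LR Clonase reaction to move the ORF into attR-containing destination vectors. The record lists no promoter for the insert, so expression depends on the chosen destination vector. The depositor describes the clone as "closed", meaning a stop codon immediately follows the insert, so it suits native or N-terminally tagged expression but not C-terminal fusions. rrnB T1 and T2 terminators upstream of the cassette insulate it from read-through transcription, and a T7 promoter lies just beyond the downstream att site, pointing back toward the insert. Short lacI and lacZα fragments are backbone remnants.

IRF4 (also called MUM1) is a lymphoid transcriptional activator of the interferon regulatory factor family. This clone belongs to the Target Accelerator Plasmid Collection and serves as the wild-type reference allele for functional studies of cancer-associated variants.
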