Addgene plasmid #81782: pDONR223_IRF4_WT
Purpose: Gateway Donor vector containing IRF4 , part of the Target Accelerator Plasmid Collection.
Depositing lab: Jesse Boehm & William Hahn & David Root. Depositing organization: Broad Institute. Publication: Systematic Functional Interrogation of Rare Cancer Variants Identifies Oncogenic Alleles. Kim E, Ilic N, Shrestha Y, Zou L, Kamburov A, Zhu C, Yang X, Lubonja R, Tran N, Nguyen C, Lawrence MS, Piccioni F, Bagul M, Doench JG, Chouinard CR, Wu X, Hogstrom L, Natoli T, Tamayo P, Horn H, Corsello SM, Lage K, Root DE, Subramanian A, Golub TR, Getz G, Boehm JS, Hahn WC. Cancer Discov. 2016 Jul;6(7):714-26. doi: 10.1158/2159-8290.CD-16-0160. Epub 2016 May 4. PubMed 27147599.
Backbone
  Vector backbone: pDONR223
  Backbone manufacturer: Invitrogen
  Backbone size w/o insert (bp): 2790
  Vector type: Gateway Entry vector
Growth in bacteria
  Bacterial resistance: Spectinomycin, 50 μg/mL
  Growth temperature: 37°C
  Growth strain: DH5alpha
  Copy number: High Copy
Gene/Insert
  Gene/Insert name: IRF4 (alt name: NM_002460.3)
  Species: H. sapiens (human)
  Mutation: WT
  Entrez Gene: IRF4 (a.k.a. LSIRF, MUM1, NF-EM5, SHEP8)
  Promoter: None
  Cloning method: Gateway Cloning
  Sequencing primers: 5′ M13pUC-fwd; 3′ M13-Rev
Terms and licenses: Academic/Nonprofit Terms; Industry Terms: Not Available to Industry
Depositor comments: Closed state: stop codon immediately follows insert Supporting reference: Systematic morphological profiling of human gene and allele function via Cell Painting. Rohban MH, et al. Elife. 2017, Mar 18;6. pii: e24060. PubMed PMID 28315521
How to cite: pDONR223_IRF4_WT was a gift from Jesse Boehm & William Hahn & David Root (Addgene plasmid # 81782 ; http://n2t.net/addgene:81782 ; RRID:Addgene_81782)
