>Addgene plasmid #81782 | pDONR223_IRF4_WT | depositor partial sequence | sequence record 155101 | Insert sequence
ATGAACCTGGAGGGCGGCGGCCGAGGCGGAGAGTTCGGCATGAGCGCGGTGAGCTGCGGCAACGGGAAGC
TCCGCCAGTGGCTGATCGACCAGATCGACAGCGGCAAGTACCCCGGGCTGGTGTGGGAGAACGAGGAGAA
GAGCATCTTCCGCATCCCCTGGAAGCACGCGGGCAAGCAGGACTACAACCGCGAGGAGGACGCCGCGCTC
TTCAAGGCTTGGGCACTGTTTAAAGGAAAGTTCCGAGAAGGCATCGACAAGCCGGACCCTCCCACCTGGA
AGACGCGCCTGCGGTGCGCTTTGAACAAGAGCAATGACTTTGAGGAACTGGTTGAGCGGAGCCAGCTGGA
CATCTCAGACCCGTACAAAGTGTACAGGATTGTTCCTGAGGGAGCCAAAAAAGGAGCCAAGCAGCTCACC
TTGGAGGACCCGCAGATGTCCATGAGCCACCCCTACACCATGACAACGCCTTACCCTTCGCTCCCAGCCC
AGCAGGTTCACAACTACATGATGCCACCCCTCGACCGAAGCTGGAGGGACTACGTCCCGGATCAGCCACA
CCCGGAAATCCCGTACCAATGTCCCATGACGTTTGGACCCCGCGGCCACCAC
[69 nt withheld, positions 613-681]
TCCCAGGCTCCCGGAGTCCCCACAGAGCCAAGCATAAGGTCTGCCGAAGCCTTGGCGTTCTCAGACTGCC
GGCTGCACATCTGCCTGTACTACCGGGAAATCCTCGTGAAGGAGCTGACCACGTCCAGCCCCGAGGGCTG
CCGGATCTCCCATGGACATACGTATGACGCCAGCAACCTGGACCAGGTCCTGTTCCCCTACCCAGAGGAC
AATGGCCAGAGGAAAAACATTGAGAAGCTGCTGAGCCACCTGGAGAGGGGCGTGGTCCTCTGGATGGCCC
CCGACGGGCTCTATGCGAAAAGACTGTGCCAGAGCAGGATCTACTGGGACGGGCCCCTGGCGCTGTGCAA
CGACCGGCCCAACAAACTGGAGAGAGACCAGACCTGCAAGCTCTTTGACACACAGCAGTTCTTGTCAGAG
CTGCAAGCGTTTGCTCACCACGGCCGCTCCCTGCCAAGATTCCAGGTGACTCTATGCTTTGGAGAGGAGT
TTCCAGACCCTCAGAGGCAAAGAAAGCTCATCACAGCTCACGTAGAACCTCTGCTAGCCAGACAACTATA
TTATTTTGCTCAACAAAACAGTGGACATTTCCTGAGGGGCTACGATTTACCAGAACACATCAGCAATCCA
GAAGATTACCACAGATCTATCCGCCATTCCTCTATTCAAGAA
