>Addgene plasmid #81782 | pDONR223_IRF4_WT | addgene partial sequence | sequence record 160495 | M13-F20 5'-TGTAAAACGACGGCCAGT-3'
TTTTATTTTGACTGATAGTGACCTGTTCGTTGCAACAAATTGATGAGCAATGCTTTTTTATAATGCCAAC
TTTGTACAAAAAAGTTGGCACCATGAACCTGGAGGGCGGCGGCCGAGGCGGAGAGTTCGGCATGAGCGCG
GTGAGCTGCGGCAACGGGAAGCTCCGCCAGTGGCTGATCGACCAGATCGACAGCGGCAAGTACCCCGGGC
TGGTGTGGGAGAACGAGGAGAAGAGCATCTTCCGCATCCCCTGGAAGCACGCGGGCAAGCAGGACTACAA
CCGCGAGGAGGACGCCGCGCTCTTCAAGGCTTGGGCACTGTTTAAAGGAAAGTTCCGAGAAGGCATCGAC
AAGCCGGACCCTCCCACCTGGAAGACGCGCCTGCGGTGCGCTTTGAACAAGAGCAATGACTTTGAGGAAC
TGGTTGAGCGGAGCCAGCTGGACATCTCAGACCCGTACAAAGTGTACAGGATTGTTCCTGAGGGAGCCAA
AAAAGGAGCCAAGCAGCTCACCTTGGAGGACCCGCAGATGTCCATGAGCCACCCCTACACCATGACAACG
CCTTACCCTTCGCTCCCAGCCCAGCAGGTTCACAACTACATGATGCCACCCCTCGACCGAAGCTGGAGGG
ACTACGTCCCGGATCAGCCACACCCGGAAATCCCGTACCAATGTCCCATGACGTTTGGACCCCGCGGCCA
CCAC
[69 nt withheld, positions 705-773]
TCCCAGGCTCCCGGAGTCCCCACAGAGCCAAGCATAAGGTCTGCCGAAGCCTTGGCGTTCTCAGACTGCC
GGCTGCACATCTGCCTGTACTACCGGGAAATCCTCGTGAAGGAGCTGACCACGTCCAGCCCCGAGGGCTG
CCGGATCTCCCATGGACATACGTATGACGCCAGCAACCTGGACCAGGTCCTGTTCCCCTACCCAGAGGAC
AATGGCCAGAGGAAAAACATTGAGAAGCTGCTGAGCCACCTGGAGAGGGGCGTGGTCCTCTGGATGGCCC
CCGACGGGC
